Addgene plasmid #66810: rtTA-N144
Purpose: 2nd generation lentiviral transfer plasmid. Expresses the reverse tetracycline-controlled transactivator (rtTA) with hygromycin resistance
Depositing lab: Andrew Yoo. Depositing organization: Washington University in Saint Louis. Publication: MicroRNA-based conversion of human fibroblasts into striatal medium spiny neurons. Richner M, Victor MB, Liu Y, Abernathy D, Yoo AS. Nat Protoc. 2015 Oct;10(10):1543-55. doi: 10.1038/nprot.2015.102. Epub 2015 Sep 17. PubMed 26379228.
Backbone
  Vector backbone: N144
  Backbone manufacturer: Homemade
  Backbone size w/o insert (bp): 9091
  Total vector size (bp): 9838
  Vector type: Mammalian Expression, Lentiviral
  Selectable markers: Hygromycin
Growth in bacteria
  Bacterial resistance: Ampicillin, 100 μg/mL
  Growth temperature: 37°C
  Growth strain: Stbl3
  Copy number: High Copy
Gene/Insert
  Gene/Insert name: Reverse tetracycline-controlled transactivator (alt name: rtTA)
  Promoter: Human EF1a
  Cloning method: Unknown
  Sequencing primers: 5′ GGCACTTGATGTAATTCTCCTTG; 3′ GTGGATGTGGAATGTGTGCGA
Terms and licenses: Academic/Nonprofit Terms; Industry Terms: Not Available to Industry
How to cite: rtTA-N144 was a gift from Andrew Yoo (Addgene plasmid # 66810 ; http://n2t.net/addgene:66810 ; RRID:Addgene_66810)
