[The description below was written by a language model from this plasmid's Addgene catalogue record and pLannotate feature annotations shown in this document.]
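Description:
rtTA-N144 is a second-generation HIV-1-based lentiviral transfer plasmid built on a homemade backbone called N144, designed to deliver a constitutively expressed reverse tetracycline-controlled transactivator into mammalian cells. It is maintained in E. coli through a high-copy ColE1/pUC-type origin and an ampicillin resistance gene (β-lactamase with its own promoter). The catalogue lists a total size of 9,838 bp, slightly larger than the 9,791 nt sequencing result from which the feature table was generated. All viral and payload features are annotated on the reverse strand of that record.

The viral portion contains two LTR elements (both labelled by the annotation tool as truncated 5' LTRs, each adjacent to nef-derived sequence), the Ψ packaging signal with a gag fragment, the Rev response element for Rev-dependent nuclear export of the genomic RNA, and the cPPT/CTS, which aids nuclear import of the reverse-transcribed genome. Downstream of these sit two expression units. The human EF-1α core promoter with its intron A drives rtTA-Advanced, an improved Tet-On transactivator that binds tetracycline-responsive elements and activates transcription only in the presence of doxycycline or tetracycline. A mouse PGK promoter then drives the hygromycin phosphotransferase gene, allowing selection of transduced cells. A WPRE follows to enhance transcript stability and expression, and an SV40 polyadenylation signal lies outside the viral cassette.

The plasmid supplies no viral proteins, so producing virus requires separate packaging and envelope plasmids. It is typically used to establish hygromycin-selected cells expressing rtTA, which can then drive doxycycline-inducible transgenes from companion vectors. The associated publication concerns microRNA-based conversion of human fibroblasts into striatal medium spiny neurons.
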