Features (pLannotate 1.2.2; 23 found; start..end, strand, type, name):
     26..141     -  misc_feature   cPPT/CTS: central polypurine tract and central termination sequence of HIV-1 (lacking the first T)
    156..256     -  CDS            Rev (fragment): human immunodeficiency virus 1 (HIV-1) Rev protein; rev; enhances nuclear export of unspliced and incompletely spliced viral mRNAs
    633..866     -  misc_feature   RRE: The Rev response element (RRE) of HIV-1 allows for Rev-dependent mRNA export from the nucleus to the cytoplasm.
   1041..1379    -  CDS            HIV-1 gag (fragment): gag protein from human immunodeficiency virus 1; gag
   1363..1488    -  misc_feature   HIV-1 Ψ: packaging signal of human immunodeficiency virus type 1
   1535..1792    -  LTR            5' LTR (truncated): truncated 5' long terminal repeat (LTR) from HIV-1
   1840..2169    -  CDS            nef (fragment): NEF_HV1BR - Experimental evidence at protein level: Swiss-Prot protein existence level 1. Extracellular Nef protein targets CD4(+) T-lymphocytes for apoptosis by interacting with CXCR4 surface receptors (PubMed:14990729). From Human immunodeficiency virus type 1 group M subtype B (isolate BRU/LAI) (HIV-1).
   2336..2470    -  polyA_signal   SV40 poly(A) signal: SV40 polyadenylation signal
   2518..2622    +  promoter       AmpR promoter: bla
   2623..3483    +  CDS            AmpR: β-lactamase; bla; confers resistance to ampicillin, carbenicillin, and related antibiotics
   3654..4242    +  rep_origin     ori: high-copy-number ColE1/pMB1/pBR322/pUC origin of replication
   4425..4517    +  CDS            lacI (fragment): lac repressor; lacI; The lac repressor binds to the lac operator to inhibit transcription in E. coli. This inhibition can be relieved by adding lactose or isopropyl-β-D-thiogalactopyranoside (IPTG).
   4530..4551    +  protein_bind   CAP binding site: CAP binding activates transcription in the presence of cAMP. E. coli catabolite activator protein
   4566..4596    +  promoter       lac promoter: promoter for the E. coli lac operon
   4604..4620    +  protein_bind   lac operator: The lac repressor binds to the lac operator to inhibit transcription in E. coli. This inhibition can be relieved by adding lactose or isopropyl-β-D-thiogalactopyranoside (IPTG). lac repressor encoded by lacI
   4772..5029    -  LTR            5' LTR (truncated): truncated 5' long terminal repeat (LTR) from HIV-1
   5077..5595    -  CDS            nef (fragment): NEF_HV1BR - Experimental evidence at protein level: Swiss-Prot protein existence level 1. Extracellular Nef protein targets CD4(+) T-lymphocytes for apoptosis by interacting with CXCR4 surface receptors (PubMed:14990729). From Human immunodeficiency virus type 1 group M subtype B (isolate BRU/LAI) (HIV-1).
   5612..6200    -  misc_feature   WPRE: woodchuck hepatitis virus posttranscriptional regulatory element
   6224..7249    -  CDS            HygR: aminoglycoside phosphotransferase from E. coli; aph(4)-Ia; confers resistance to hygromycin
   7276..7775    -  promoter       PGK promoter: mouse phosphoglycerate kinase 1 promoter
   7824..8570    -  CDS            rtTA-Advanced: improved tetracycline-controlled transactivator In the Tet-On® system, rtTA-Advanced binds to the Tet-responsive element and stimulates transcription only in the presence of tetracycline or doxycycline.
   8589..9527    -  intron         EF-1α intron A: intron upstream of the start codon of human EF-1α
   9528..9739    -  promoter       EF-1α core promoter: core promoter for human elongation factor EF-1α
>Addgene plasmid #66810 | rtTA-N144 | addgene full sequence | sequence record 418923 | Addgene NGS Result
TCTGCTGTCCCTGTAATAAACCCGAAAATTTTGAATTTTTGTAATTTGTTTTTGTAATTCTTTAGTTTGT
ATGTCTGTTGCTATTATGTCTACTATTCTTTCCCCTGCACTGTACCCCCCAATCCCCCCTTTTCTTTTAA
AGGCGATACCGTCGAGATCCGTTCACTAATCGAATGGATCTGTCTCTGTCTCTCTCTCCACCTTCTTCTT
CTATTCCTTCGGGCCTGTCGGGTCCCCTCGGGGTTGGGAGGTGGGTCTGAAACGATAATGGTGAATATCC
CTGCCTAACTCTATTCACTATAGAAAGTACAGCAAAAACTATTCTTAAACCTACCAAGCCTCCTACTATC
ATTATGAATAATTTTATATACCACAGCCAATTTGTTATGTTAAACCAATTCCACAAACTTGCCCATTTAT
CTAATTCCAATAATTCTTGTTCATTCTTTTCTTGCTGGTTTTGCGATTCTTCAATTAAGGAGTGTATTAA
GCTTGTGTAATTGTTAATTTCTCTGTCCCACTCCATCCAGGTCGTGTGATTCCAAATCTGTTCCAGAGAT
TTATTACTCCAACTAGCATTCCAAGGCACAGCAGTGGTGCAAATGAGTTTTCCAGAGCAACCCCAAATCC
CCAGGAGCTGTTGATCCTTTAGGTATCTTTCCACAGCCAGGATTCTTGCCTGGAGCTGCTTGATGCCCCA
GACTGTGAGTTGCAACAGATGCTGTTGCGCCTCAATAGCCCTCAGCAAATTGTTCTGCTGCTGCACTATA
CCAGACAATAATTGTCTGGCCTGTACCGTCAGCGTCATTGACGCTGCGCCCATAGTGCTTCCTGCTGCTC
CCAAGAACCCAAGGAACAAAGCTCCTATTCCCACTGCTCTTTTTTCTCTCTGCACCACTCTTCTCTTTGC
CTTGGTGGGTGCTACTCCTAATGGTTCAATTTTTACTACTTTATATTTATATAATTCACTTCTCCAATTG
TCCCTCATATCTCCTCCTCCAGGTCTGAAGATCAGCGGCCGGCCGCTTGCTGTGCGGTGGTCTTACTTTT
GTTTTGCTCTTCCTCTATCTTGTCTAAAGCTTCCTTGGTGTCTTTTATCTCTATCCTTTGATGCACACAA
TAGAGGGTTGCTACTGTATTATATAATGATCTAAGTTCTTCTGATCCTGTCTGAAGGGATGGTTGTAGCT
GTCCCAGTATTTGTCTACAGCCTTCTGATGTTTCTAACAGGCCAGGATTAACTGCGAATCGTTCTAGCTC
CCTGCTTGCCCATACTATATGTTTTAATTTATATTTTTTCTTTCCCCCTGGCCTTAACCGAATTTTTTCC
CATCGCGATCTAATTCTCCCCCGCTTAATACTGACGCTCTCGCACCCATCTCTCTCCTTCTAGCCTCCGC
TAGTCAAAATTTTTGGCGTACTCACCAGTCGCCGCCCCTCGCCTCTTGCCGTGCGCGCTTCAGCAAGCCG
AGTCCTGCGTCGAGAGAGCTCCTCTGGTTTCCCTTTCGCTTTCAAGTCCCTGTTCGGGCGCCACTGCTAG
AGATTTTCCACACTGACTAAAAGGGTCTGAGGGATCTCTAGTTACCAGAGTCACACAACAGACGGGCACA
CACTACTTGAAGCACTCAAGGCAAGCTTTATTGAGGCTTAAGCAGTGGGTTCCCTAGTTAGCCAGAGAGC
TCCCAGGCTCAGATCTGGTCTAACCAGAGAGACCCAGTACAGGCAAAAAGCAGCTGCTTATATGCAGGAT
CTGAGGGCTCGCCACTCCCCAGTCCCGCCCAGGCCACGCCTCCCTGGAAAGTCCCCAGCGGAAAGTCCCT
TGTAGCAAGCTCGATATCAGCAGTTCTTGAAGTACTCCGGATGCAGCTCTCGGGCCACGTGATGAAATGC
TAGGCGGCTGTCAAACCTCCACTCTAACACTTCTCTCTCCGGGTCATCCATCCCATGCAGGCTCACAGGG
TGTAACAAGCTGGTGTTCTCTCCTTTATTGGCCTCTTCTACCTTATCTGGCTCAACTGGTACTAGCTTGT
AGCACCATCCAAAGGTCAGTGGATATCTGACCCCTGGCCCTGGTGTGTAGTTCTGCTAATCAGGGAAGTA
GCCTTGTGTGTGGTAGATCCACAGATCAAGGATATCTTGTCTTCTTTGGGAGTGAATTAGCCCTTCCAAC
TACTAAGTTTGTAGTACATATTTAACAAATACAATTTCTTTAAAATGAAAATAATTCAGAGGAATCACAG
GTTTAGAGTAAATGAAACCACAGGTAATTGGCAGTGGTAATAGGGTATGGGGTGGGAAGTTTGGGATGAT
TTTGGTTAGCTTGAGTTATCCAGTTGATCCAGACATGATAAGATACATTGATGAGTTTGGACAAACCACA
ACTAGAATGCAGTGAAAAAAATGCTTTATTTGTGAAATTTGTGATGCTATTGCTTTATTTGTAACCATTA
TAAGCTGCAATAAACAAGTTGATCTCCCGATCCGTCGACGTCAGGTGGCACTTTTCGGGGAAATGTGCGC
GGAACCCCTATTTGTTTATTTTTCTAAATACATTCAAATATGTATCCGCTCATGAGACAATAACCCTGAT
AAATGCTTCAATAATATTGAAAAAGGAAGAGTATGAGTATTCAACATTTCCGTGTCGCCCTTATTCCCTT
TTTTGCGGCATTTTGCCTTCCTGTTTTTGCTCACCCAGAAACGCTGGTGAAAGTAAAAGATGCTGAAGAT
CAGTTGGGTGCACGAGTGGGTTACATCGAACTGGATCTCAACAGCGGTAAGATCCTTGAGAGTTTTCGCC
CCGAAGAACGTTTTCCAATGATGAGCACTTTTAAAGTTCTGCTATGTGGCGCGGTATTATCCCGTATTGA
CGCCGGGCAAGAGCAACTCGGTCGCCGCATACACTATTCTCAGAATGACTTGGTTGAGTACTCACCAGTC
ACAGAAAAGCATCTTACGGATGGCATGACAGTAAGAGAATTATGCAGTGCTGCCATAACCATGAGTGATA
ACACTGCGGCCAACTTACTTCTGACAACGATCGGAGGACCGAAGGAGCTAACCGCTTTTTTGCACAACAT
GGGGGATCATGTAACTCGCCTTGATCGTTGGGAACCGGAGCTGAATGAAGCCATACCAAACGACGAGCGT
GACACCACGATGCCTGTAGCAATGGCAACAACGTTGCGCAAACTATTAACTGGCGAACTACTTACTCTAG
CTTCCCGGCAACAATTAATAGACTGGATGGAGGCGGATAAAGTTGCAGGACCACTTCTGCGCTCGGCCCT
TCCGGCTGGCTGGTTTATTGCTGATAAATCTGGAGCCGGTGAGCGTGGGTCTCGCGGTATCATTGCAGCA
CTGGGGCCAGATGGTAAGCCCTCCCGTATCGTAGTTATCTACACGACGGGGAGTCAGGCAACTATGGATG
AACGAAATAGACAGATCGCTGAGATAGGTGCCTCACTGATTAAGCATTGGTAACTGTCAGACCAAGTTTA
CTCATATATACTTTAGATTGATTTAAAACTTCATTTTTAATTTAAAAGGATCTAGGTGAAGATCCTTTTT
GATAATCTCATGACCAAAATCCCTTAACGTGAGTTTTCGTTCCACTGAGCGTCAGACCCCGTAGAAAAGA
TCAAAGGATCTTCTTGAGATCCTTTTTTTCTGCGCGTAATCTGCTGCTTGCAAACAAAAAAACCACCGCT
ACCAGCGGTGGTTTGTTTGCCGGATCAAGAGCTACCAACTCTTTTTCCGAAGGTAACTGGCTTCAGCAGA
GCGCAGATACCAAATACTGTTCTTCTAGTGTAGCCGTAGTTAGGCCACCACTTCAAGAACTCTGTAGCAC
CGCCTACATACCTCGCTCTGCTAATCCTGTTACCAGTGGCTGCTGCCAGTGGCGATAAGTCGTGTCTTAC
CGGGTTGGACTCAAGACGATAGTTACCGGATAAGGCGCAGCGGTCGGGCTGAACGGGGGGTTCGTGCACA
CAGCCCAGCTTGGAGCGAACGACCTACACCGAACTGAGATACCTACAGCGTGAGCTATGAGAAAGCGCCA
CGCTTCCCGAAGGGAGAAAGGCGGACAGGTATCCGGTAAGCGGCAGGGTCGGAACAGGAGAGCGCACGAG
GGAGCTTCCAGGGGGAAACGCCTGGTATCTTTATAGTCCTGTCGGGTTTCGCCACCTCTGACTTGAGCGT
CGATTTTTGTGATGCTCGTCAGGGGGGCGGAGCCTATGGAAAAACGCCAGCAACGCGGCCTTTTTACGGT
TCCTGGCCTTTTGCTGGCCTTTTGCTCACATGTTCTTTCCTGCGTTATCCCCTGATTCTGTGGATAACCG
TATTACCGCCTTTGAGTGAGCTGATACCGCTCGCCGCAGCCGAACGACCGAGCGCAGCGAGTCAGTGAGC
GAGGAAGCGGAAGAGCGCCCAATACGCAAACCGCCTCTCCCCGCGCGTTGGCCGATTCATTAATGCAGCT
GGCACGACAGGTTTCCCGACTGGAAAGCGGGCAGTGAGCGCAACGCAATTAATGTGAGTTAGCTCACTCA
TTAGGCACCCCAGGCTTTACACTTTATGCTTCCGGCTCGTATGTTGTGTGGAATTGTGAGCGGATAACAA
TTTCACACAGGAAACAGCTATGACCATGATTACGCCAAGCTCTAGCTAGAGGTCGACGGTAAACGCTAGC
AATGTCAAGGCCTCTCACTCTCTGATATTCATTTCTTTGCAAGTTATAAATACTGAATAATAAGATGACA
TGAACTACTACTGCTAGAGATTTTCCACACTGACTAAAAGGGTCTGAGGGATCTCTAGTTACCAGAGTCA
CACAACAGACGGGCACACACTACTTGAAGCACTCAAGGCAAGCTTTATTGAGGCTTAAGCAGTGGGTTCC
CTAGTTAGCCAGAGAGCTCCCAGGCTCAGATCTGGTCTAACCAGAGAGACCCAGTACAGGCAAAAAGCAG
CTGCTTATATGCAGGATCTGAGGGCTCGCCACTCCCCAGTCCCGCCCAGGCCACGCCTCCCTGGAAAGTC
CCCAGCGGAAAGTCCCTTGTAGCAAGCTCGATATCAGCAGTTCTTGAAGTACTCCGGATGCAGCTCTCGG
GCCACGTGATGAAATGCTAGGCGGCTGTCAAACCTCCACTCTAACACTTCTCTCTCCGGGTCATCCATCC
CATGCAGGCTCACAGGGTGTAACAAGCTGGTGTTCTCTCCTTTATTGGCCTCTTCTACCTTATCTGGCTC
AACTGGTACTAGCTTGTAGCACCATCCAAAGGTCAGTGGATATCTGACCCCTGGCCCTGGTGTGTAGTTC
TGCTAATCAGGGAAGTAGCCTTGTGTGTGGTAGATCCACAGATCAAGGATATCTTGTCTTCGTTGGGAGT
GAATTAGCCCTTCCAGTCCCCTCTTTTCTTTTAAAAAGTGGCTAAGATCTACAGCTGCCTTGTAAGTCAT
TGGTCTTAAAGGTACCTGAGGTGTGACTGGAAAACCCACCTCCTCCTCCTCTTGTGCTTCTAGCCAGGCA
CAATCAGCATTGGTAGCTGCTGTATTGCTACTTGTGATTGCTCCATGTTTTTCTAGGTCTCGACTGCAGA
ATTAATTCCAGGCGGGGAGGCGGCCCAAAGGGAGATCCGACTCGTCTGAGGGCGAAGGCGAAGACGCGGA
AGAGGCCGCAGAGCCGGCAGCAGGCCGCGGGAAGGAAGGTCCGCTGGATTGAGGGCCGAAGGGACGTAGC
AGAAGGACGTCCCGCGCAGAATCCAGGTGGCAACACAGGCGAGCAGCCATGGAAAGGACGTCAGCTTCCC
CGACAACACCACGGAATTGTCAGTGCCCAACAGCCGAGCCCCTGTCCAGCAGCGGGCAAGGCAGGCGGCG
ATGAGTTCCGCCGTGGCAATAGGGAGGGGGAAAGCGAAAGTCCCGGAAAGGAGCTGACAGGTGGTGGCAA
TGCCCCAACCAGTGGGGGTTGCGTCAGCAAACACAGTGCACACCACGCCACGTTGCCTGACAACGGGCCA
CAACTCCTCATAAAGAGACAGCAACCAGGATTTATACAAGGAGGAGAAAATGAAAGCCATACGGGAAGCA
ATAGCATGATACAAAGGCATTAAAGCAGCGTATCCACATAGCGTAAAAGGAGCAACATAGTTAAGAATAC
CAGTCAATCTTTCACAAATTTTGTAATCCAGAGGTTGATTGTTCCAGACGCGCCCCGCCCGGGCTATTCC
TTTGCCCTCGGACGAGTGCTGGGGCGTCGGTTTCCACTATCGGCGAGTACTTCTACACAGCCATCGGTCC
AGACGGCCGCGCTTCTGCGGGCGATTTGTGTACGCCCGACAGTCCCGGCTCCGGATCGGACGATTGCGTC
GCATCGACCCTGCGCCCAAGCTGCATCATCGAAATTGCCGTCAACCAAGCTCTGATAGAGTTGGTCAAGA
CCAATGCGGAGCATATACGCCCGGAGCCGCGGCGATCCTGCAAGCTCCGGATGCCTCCGCTCGAAGTAGC
GCGTCTGCTGCTCCATACAAGCCAACCACGGCCTCCAGAAGAAGATGTTGGCGACCTCGTATTGGGAATC
CCCGAACATCGCCTCGCTCCAGTCAATGACCGCTGTTATGCGGCCATTGTCCGTCAGGACATTGTTGGAG
CCGAAATCCGCGTGCACGAGGTGCCGGACTTCGGGGCAGTCCTCGGCCCAAAGCATCAGCTCATCGAGAG
CCTGCGCGACGGACGCACTGACGGTGTCGTCCATCACAGTTTGCCAGTGATACACATGGGGATCAGCAAT
CGCGCATATGAAATCACGCCATGTAGTGTATTGACCGATTCCTTGCGGTCCGAATGGGCCGAACCCGCTC
GTCTGGCTAAGATCGGCCGCAGCGATCGCATCCATGGCCTCCGCGACCGGCTGCAGAACAGCGGGCAGTT
CGGTTTCAGGCAGGTCTTGCAACGTGACACCCTGTGCACGGCGGGAGATGCAATAGGTCAGGCTCTCGCT
GAATTCCCCAATGTCAAGCACTTCCGGAATCGGGAGCGCGGCCGATGCAAAGTGCCGATAAACATAACGA
TCTTTGTAGAAACCATCGGCGCAGCTATTTACCCGCAGGACATATCCACGCCCTCCTACATCGAAGCTGA
AAGCACGAGATTCTTCGCCCTCCGAGAGCTGCATCAGGTCGGAGACGCTGTCGAACTTTTCGATCAGAAA
CTTCTCGACAGACGTCGCGGTGAGTTCAGGCTTTTTCATGGTCCTAGGAAGCTTGGGCTGCAGGTCGAAA
GGCCCGGAGATGAGGAAGAGGAGAACAGCGCGGCAGACGTGCGCTTTTGAAGCGTGCAGAATGCCGGGCC
TCCGGAGGACCTTCGGGCGCCCGCCCCGCCCCTGAGCCCGCCCCTGAGCCCGCCCCCGGACCCACCCCTT
CCCAGCCTCTGAGCCCAGAAAGCGAAGGAGCAAAGCTGCTATTGGCCGCTGCCCCAAAGGCCTACCCGCT
TCCATTGCTCAGCGGTGCTGTCCATCTGCACGAGACTAGTGAGACGTGCTACTTCCATTTGTCACGTCCT
GCACGACGCGAGCTGCGGGGCGGGGGGGAACTTCCTGACTAGGGGAGGAGTAGAAGGTGGCGCGAAGGGG
CCACCAAAGAACGGAGCCGGTTGGCGCCTACCGGTGGATGTGGAATGTGTGCGAGGCCAGAGGCCACTTG
TGTAGCGCCAAGTGCCCAGCGGGGCTGCTAAAGCGCATGCTCCAGACTGCCTTGGGAAAAGCGCCTCCCC
TACCCGGTAGAATTCACGCGTTCGCGATCTAGAGCCGGCGCGGCCGCGGATCCTTACCCGGGGAGCATGT
CAAGGTCAAAATCGTCAAGAGCGTCAGCAGGCAGCATATCAAGGTCAAAGTCGTCAAGGGCATCGGCTGG
GAGCATGTCTAAGTCAAAATCGTCAAGGGCGTCGGCCGGCCCGCCGCTTTCGCACTTTAGCTGTTTCTCC
AGGCCACATATGATTAGTTCCAGGCCGAAAAGGAAGGCAGGTTCGGCTCCCTGCCGGTCGAACAGCTCAA
TTGCTTGTCTCAGAAGTGGGGGCATAGAATCGGTGGTAGGTGTCTCTCTTTCCTCTTTTGCTACTTGATG
CTCCTGTTCCTCCAATACGCAGCCCAGTGTAAAGTGGCCCACGGCGGACAGAGCGTACAGTGCGTTCTCC
AGGGAGAAGCCTTGCTGACACAGGAACGCGAGCTGATTTTCCAGGGTTTCGTACTGTTTCTCTGTTGGGC
GGGTGCCGAGATGCACTTTAGCCCCGTCGCGATGTGAGAGGAGAGCACAGCGGAATGACTTGGCGTTGTT
CCGCAGAAAGTCTTGCCATGACTCGCCTTCCAGGGGGCAGAAGTGGGTATGATGCCTGTCCAGCATCTCG
ATTGGCAGGGCATCGAGCAGGGCCCGCTTGTTCTTCACGTGCCAGTACAGGGTAGGCTGCTCAACTCCCA
GCTTTTGAGCGAGTTTCCTTGTCGTCAGGCCTTCGATACCGACTCCATTGAGTAATTCCAGAGCGCCGTT
TATGACTTTGCTCTTGTCCAGTCTAGACATGGTGGATCCTCACGACACCTGAAATGGAAGAAAAAAACTT
TGAACCACTGTCTGAGGCTTGAGAATGAACCAAGATCCAAACTCAAAAAGGGCAAATTCCAAGGAGAATT
ACATCAAGTGCCAAGCTGGCCTAACTTCAGTCTCCACCCACTCAGTGTGGGGAAACTCCATCGCATAAAA
CCCCTCCCCCCAACCTAAAGACGACGTACTCCAAAAGCTCGAGAACTAATCGAGGTGCCTGGACGGCGCC
CGGTACTCCGTGGAGTCACATGAAGCGACGGCTGAGGACGGAAAGGCCCTTTTCCTTTGTGTGGGTGACT
CACCCGCCCGCTCTCCCGAGCGCCGCGTCCTCCATTTTGAGCTCCCTGCAGCAGGGCCGGGAAGCGGCCA
TCTTTCCGCTCACGCAACTGGTGCCGACCGGGCCAGCCTTGCCGCCCAGGGCGGGGCGATACACGGCGGC
GCGAGGCCAGGCACCAGAGCAGGCCGGCCAGCTTGAGACTACCCCCGTCCGATTCTCGGTGGCCGCGCTC
GCAGGCCCCGCCTCGCCGAACATGTGCGCTGGGACGCACGGGCCCCGTCGCCGCCCGCGGCCCCAAAAAC
CGAAATACCAGTGTGCAGATCTTGGCCCGCATTTACAAGACTATCTTGCCAGAAAAAAAGCGTCGCAGCA
GGTCATCAAAAATTTTAAATGGCTAGAGACTTATCGAAAGCAGCGAGACAGGCGCGAAGGTGCCACCAGA
TTCGCACGCGGCGGCCCCAGCGCCCAGGCCAGGCCTCAACTCAAGCACGAGGCGAAGGGGCTCCTTAAGC
GCAAGGCCTCGAACTCTCCCACCCACTTCCAACCCGAAGCTCGGGATCAAGAATCACGTACTGCAGCCAG
GTGGAAGTAATTCAAGGCACGCAAGGGCCATAACCCGTAAAGAGGCCAGGCCCGCGGGAACCACACACGG
CACTTACCTGTGTTCTGGCGGCAAACCCGTTGCGAAAAAGAACGTTCACGGCGACTACTGCACTTATATA
CGGTTCTCCCCCACCCTCGGGAAAAAGGCGGAGCCAGTACACGACATCACTTTCCCAGTTTACCCCGCGC
CACCTTCTCTAGGCACCGGTTCAATTGCCGACCCCTCCCCCCAACTTCTCGGGGACTGTGGGCGATGTGC
GCTCTGCCCACTGACGGGCACCTCGAGTGAAGACGAAAGGGCCTCATCGATAAACTGGATC
