>Addgene plasmid #66810 | rtTA-N144 | addgene partial sequence | sequence record 118561 | EF1a-F 5'-TCAAGCCTCAGACAGTGGTTC-3'
ATTTCAGGTGTCGTGAGGATCCACCATGTCTAGACTGGACAAGAGCAAAGTCATAAACGGCGCTCTGGAA
TTACTCAATGGAGTCGGTATCGAAGGCCTGACGACAAGGAAACTCGCTCAAAAGCTGGGAGTTGAGCAGC
CTACCCTGTACTGGCACGTGAAGAACAAGCGGGCCCTGCTCGATGCCCTGCCAATCGAGATGCTGGACAG
GCATCATACCCACTTCTGCCCCCTGGAAGGCGAGTCATGGCAAGACTTTCTGCGGAACAACGCCAAGTCA
TTCCGCTGTGCTCTCCTCTCACATCGCGACGGGGCTAAAGTGCATCTCGGCACCCGCCCAACAGAGAAAC
AGTACGAAACCCTGGAAAATCAGCTCGCGTTCCTGTGTCAGCAAGGCTTCTCCCTGGAGAACGCACTGTA
CGCTCTGTCCGCCGTGGGCCACTTTACACTGGGCTGCGTATTGGAGGAACAGGAGCATCAAGTAGCAAAA
GAGGAAAGAGAGACACCTACCACCGATTCTATGCCCCCACTTCTGAGACAAGCAATTGAGCTGTTCGACC
GGCAGGGAGCCGAACCTGCCTTCCTTTTCGGCCTGGAACTAATCATATGTGGCCTGGAGAAACAGCTAAA
GTGCGAAAGCGGCGGGCCGGCCGACGCCCTTGACGATTTTGACTTAGACATGCTCCCAGCCGATGCCCTT
GACGACTTTGACCTTGATATGCTGCCTGCTGACGCTCTTGACGATTTTGACCTTGACATGCTCCCCGGGT
AAGGATCCGCGGCCGCGCCGGCTCTAGATCGCGAACGCGTGAATTCTACCGGGTAGGGGAGGCGCTTTTC
CCAAGGCAGTCTGGAGCATGCGCTTTAGCAGCCCCGCTGGG
