>Addgene plasmid #66810 | rtTA-N144 | addgene partial sequence | sequence record 118562 | mPGK-F 5'-cattctgcacgcttcaaaag-3'
CTGTTCTCCTCTTCCTCATCTCCGGGCCTTTCGACCTGCAGCCCAAGCTTCCTAGGACCATGAAAAAGCC
TGAACTCACCGCGACGTCTGTCGAGAAGTTTCTGATCGAAAAGTTCGACAGCGTCTCCGACCTGATGCAG
CTCTCGGAGGGCGAAGAATCTCGTGCTTTCAGCTTCGATGTAGGAGGGCGTGGATATGTCCTGCGGGTAA
ATAGCTGCGCCGATGGTTTCTACAAAGATCGTTATGTTTATCGGCACTTTGCATCGGCCGCGCTCCCGAT
TCCGGAAGTGCTTGACATTGGGGAATTCAGCGAGAGCCTGACCTATTGCATCTCCCGCCGTGCACAGGGT
GTCACGTTGCAAGACCTGCCTGAAACCGAACTGCCCGCTGTTCTGCAGCCGGTCGCGGAGGCCATGGATG
CGATCGCTGCGGCCGATCTTAGCCAGACGAGCGGGTTCGGCCCATTCGGACCGCAAGGAATCGGTCAATA
CACTACATGGCGTGATTTCATATGCGCGATTGCTGATCCCCATGTGTATCACTGGCAAACTGTGATGGAC
GACACCGTCAGTGCGTCCGTCGCGCAGGCTCTCGATGAGCTGATGCTTTGGGCCGAGGACTGCCCCGAAG
TCCGGCACCTCGTGCACGCGGATTTCGGCTCCAACAATGTCCTGACGGACAATGGCCGCATAACAGCGGT
CATTGACTGGAGCGAGGCGATGTTCGGGGATTCCCAATACGAGGTCGCCAACATCTTCTTCTGGAGGCCG
TGGTTGGCTTGTATGGAGCAGCAGACGCGCTACTTCGAGCGGAGGCATCCGGAGCTTGCAG
